>Addgene plasmid #144928 | TFORF3452 | addgene full sequence | sequence record 404498 | Addgene NGS Result
TTAATGTAGTCTTATGCAATACTCTTGTAGTCTTGCAACATGGTAACGATGAGTTAGCAACATGCCTTAC
AAGGAGAGAAAAAGCACCGTGCATGCCGATTGGTGGAAGTAAGGTGGTACGATCGTGCCTTATTAGGAAG
GCAACAGACGGGTCTGACATGGATTGGACGAACCACTGAATTGCCGCATTGCAGAGATATTGTATTTAAG
TGCCTAGCTCGATACATAAACGGGTCTCTCTGGTTAGACCAGATCTGAGCCTGGGAGCTCTCTGGCTAAC
TAGGGAACCCACTGCTTAAGCCTCAATAAAGCTTGCCTTGAGTGCTTCAAGTAGTGTGTGCCCGTCTGTT
GTGTGACTCTGGTAACTAGAGATCCCTCAGACCCTTTTAGTCAGTGTGGAAAATCTCTAGCAGTGGCGCC
CGAACAGGGACTTGAAAGCGAAAGGGAAACCAGAGGAGCTCTCTCGACGCAGGACTCGGCTTGCTGAAGC
GCGCACGGCAAGAGGCGAGGGGCGGCGACTGGTGAGTACGCCAAAAATTTTGACTAGCGGAGGCTAGAAG
GAGAGAGATGGGTGCGAGAGCGTCAGTATTAAGCGGGGGAGAATTAGATCGCGATGGGAAAAAATTCGGT
TAAGGCCAGGGGGAAAGAAAAAATATAAATTAAAACATATAGTATGGGCAAGCAGGGAGCTAGAACGATT
CGCAGTTAATCCTGGCCTGTTAGAAACATCAGAAGGCTGTAGACAAATACTGGGACAGCTACAACCATCC
CTTCAGACAGGATCAGAAGAACTTAGATCATTATATAATACAGTAGCAACCCTCTATTGTGTGCATCAAA
GGATAGAGATAAAAGACACCAAGGAAGCTTTAGACAAGATAGAGGAAGAGCAAAACAAAAGTAAGACCAC
CGCACAGCAAGCGGCCGCTGATCTTCAGACCTGGAGGAGGAGATATGAGGGACAATTGGAGAAGTGAATT
ATATAAATATAAAGTAGTAAAAATTGAACCATTAGGAGTAGCACCCACCAAGGCAAAGAGAAGAGTGGTG
CAGAGAGAAAAAAGAGCAGTGGGAATAGGAGCTTTGTTCCTTGGGTTCTTGGGAGCAGCAGGAAGCACTA
TGGGCGCAGCGTCAATGACGCTGACGGTACAGGCCAGACAATTATTGTCTGGTATAGTGCAGCAGCAGAA
CAATTTGCTGAGGGCTATTGAGGCGCAACAGCATCTGTTGCAACTCACAGTCTGGGGCATCAAGCAGCTC
CAGGCAAGAATCCTGGCTGTGGAAAGATACCTAAAGGATCAACAGCTCCTGGGGATTTGGGGTTGCTCTG
GAAAACTCATTTGCACCACTGCTGTGCCTTGGAATGCTAGTTGGAGTAATAAATCTCTGGAACAGATTTG
GAATCACACGACCTGGATGGAGTGGGACAGAGAAATTAACAATTACACAAGCTTAATACACTCCTTAATT
GAAGAATCGCAAAACCAGCAAGAAAAGAATGAACAAGAATTATTGGAATTAGATAAATGGGCAAGTTTGT
GGAATTGGTTTAACATAACAAATTGGCTGTGGTATATAAAATTATTCATAATGATAGTAGGAGGCTTGGT
AGGTTTAAGAATAGTTTTTGCTGTACTTTCTATAGTGAATAGAGTTAGGCAGGGATATTCACCATTATCG
TTTCAGACCCACCTCCCAACCCCGAGGGGACCCATGCATTGCATCTCAATTAGTCAGCAACCAGGTGTGG
AAAGTCCCCAGGCTCCCCAGCAGGCAGAAGTATGCAAAGCATGCGTCTCAATTAGTCAGCAACCATAGTC
CCGCCCCTAACTCCGCCCATCCCGCCCCTAACTCCGCCCAGTTCCGCCCATTCTCCGCCCCATGGCTGAC
TAATTTTTTTTATTTATGCAGAGGCCGAGGCCGCCTCGGCCTCTGAGCTATTCCAGAAGTAGTGAGGAGG
CTTTTTTGGAGGCCTAGGCTTTTGCAAAAAGCTTTCTAGAGGTACCACCGGAGCTTACCATGACCGAGTA
CAAGCCCACGGTGCGCCTCGCCACCCGCGACGACGTCCCCAGGGCCGTACGCACCCTCGCCGCCGCGTTC
GCCGACTACCCCGCCACGCGCCACACCGTCGATCCGGACCGCCACATCGAGCGGGTCACCGAGCTGCAAG
AACTCTTCCTCACGCGCGTCGGGCTCGACATCGGCAAGGTGTGGGTCGCGGACGACGGCGCCGCCGTGGC
GGTCTGGACCACGCCGGAGAGCGTCGAAGCGGGGGCGGTGTTCGCCGAGATCGGCCCGCGCATGGCCGAG
TTGAGCGGTTCCCGGCTGGCCGCGCAGCAACAGATGGAAGGCCTCCTGGCGCCGCACCGGCCCAAGGAGC
CCGCGTGGTTCCTGGCCACCGTCGGCGTCTCGCCCGACCACCAGGGCAAGGGTCTGGGCAGCGCCGTCGT
GCTCCCCGGAGTGGAGGCGGCCGAGCGCGCCGGGGTGCCCGCCTTCCTGGAGACCTCCGCGCCCCGCAAC
CTCCCCTTCTACGAGCGGCTCGGCTTCACCGTCACCGCCGACGTCGAGGTGCCCGAAGGACCGCGCACCT
GGTGCATGACCCGCAAGCCCGGTGCCAGTTAACGAATTCTAGATCTTGAGACAAATGGCAGTATTCATCC
ACAATTTTAAAAGAAAAGGGGGGATTGGGGGGTACAGTGCAGGGGAAAGAATAGTAGACATAATAGCAAC
AGACATACAAACTAAAGAATTACAAAAACAAATTACAAAAATTCAAAATTTTCGGGTTTATTACAGGGAC
AGCAGAGATCCACTTTGGCGCCGGCTCGAGGCCTGCAGGTGCAAAGATGGATAAAGTTTTAAACAGAGAG
GAATCTTTGCAGCTAATGGACCTTCTAGGTCTTGAAAGGAGTGGGAATTGGCTCCGGTGCCCGTCAGTGG
GCAGAGCGCACATCGCCCACAGTCCCCGAGAAGTTGGGGGGAGGGGTCGGCAATTGAACCGGTGCCTAGA
GAAGGTGGCGCGGGGTAAACTGGGAAAGTGATGTCGTGTACTGGCTCCGCCTTTTTCCCGAGGGTGGGGG
AGAACCGTATATAAGTGCAGTAGTCGCCGTGAACGTTCTTTTTCGCAACGGGTTTGCCGCCAGAACACAG
GTAAGTGCCGTGTGTGGTTCCCGCGGGCCTGGCCTCTTTACGGGTTATGGCCCTTGCGTGCCTTGAATTA
CTTCCACCTGGCTGCAGTACGTGATTCTTGATCCCGAGCTTCGGGTTGGAAGTGGGTGGGAGAGTTCGAG
GCCTTGCGCTTAAGGAGCCCCTTCGCCTCGTGCTTGAGTTGAGGCCTGGCCTGGGCGCTGGGGCCGCCGC
GTGCGAATCTGGTGGCACCTTCGCGCCTGTCTCGCTGCTTTCGATAAGTCTCTAGCCATTTAAAATTTTT
GATGACCTGCTGCGACGCTTTTTTTCTGGCAAGATAGTCTTGTAAATGCGGGCCAAGATCTGCACACTGG
TATTTCGGTTTTTGGGGCCGCGGGCGGCGACGGGGCCCGTGCGTCCCAGCGCACATGTTCGGCGAGGCGG
GGCCTGCGAGCGCGGCCACCGAGAATCGGACGGGGGTAGTCTCAAGCTGGCCGGCCTGCTCTGGTGCCTG
GCCTCGCGCCGCCGTGTATCGCCCCGCCCTGGGCGGCAAGGCTGGCCCGGTCGGCACCAGTTGCGTGAGC
GGAAAGATGGCCGCTTCCCGGCCCTGCTGCAGGGAGCTCAAAATGGAGGACGCGGCGCTCGGGAGAGCGG
GCGGGTGAGTCACCCACACAAAGGAAAAGGGCCTTTCCGTCCTCAGCCGTCGCTTCATGTGACTCCACGG
AGTACCGGGCGCCGTCCAGGCACCTCGATTAGTTCTCGAGCTTTTGGAGTACGTCGTCTTTAGGTTGGGG
GGAGGGGTTTTATGCGATGGAGTTTCCCCACACTGAGTGGGTGGAGACTGAAGTTAGGCCAGCTTGGCAC
TTGATGTAATTCTCCTTGGAATTTGCCCTTTTTGAGTTTGGATCTTGGTTCATTCTCAAGCCTCAGACAG
TGGTTCAAAGTTTTTTTCTTCCATTTCAGGTGTCGTGAGGCTAGCATCGATTGATCAACAAGTTTGTACA
AAAAAGTTGGCACCATGGCGGCGGCGTGGATGGCTCCGGCGCAGGAGTCTGTGACCTTCGAGGATGTGGC
TGTGACATTTACCCAGGAGGAGTGGGGGCAGTTGGACGTGACCCAGAGGGCCTTGTACGTGGAGGTGATG
CTGGAGACCTGTGGGCTTCTGGTCGCACTGGGTGACAGCACAAAACCTGAGACCGTAGAGCCTATCCCTT
CTCATCTGGCCTTGCCTGAGGAAGTCTCACTCCAGGAACAGCTGGCACAGGGAGTCCCAAGATACTCCTA
TTTGGGGCAGGCCATGGATCAAGATGGGCCATCTGAAATGCAGGAATACTTTTTGAGACCAGGGACAGAC
CCACAGAGTGAGAAACTCCATGGGAAAATGAGCCTTGAACACGAAGGTTTGGCGACAGCTGATGGTATTT
GTTCAATGATGATACAGAACCAAGTCTCACCAGAAGATGCTCTCTATGGATTTGACTCATATGGACCAGT
TACAGATTCCTTGATTCATGAAGGGGAAAATTCCTATAAATTCGAGGAAATGTTTAATGAGAATTGCTTC
CTTGTTCAGCATGAGCAGATTCTCCCTCGTGTGAAGCCCTATGATTGCCCAGAATGTGGGAAAGCCTTCG
GCAAGAGCAAACACCTCCTTCAGCATCACATCATCCATACTGGGGAGAAGCCCTATAAATGCCTGGAGTG
TGGGAAAGACTTCAACCGCAGGTCACACCTCACACGGCACCAGCGGACTCACAATGGAGATAAGCCCTTT
GTGTGCAGTGAATGTGGAAGGACCTTCAATCGCGGGTCGCACCTTACACGGCACCAGCGGGTTCACAGTG
GAGAGAAGCCTTTTGTGTGCAATGAATGTGGAAAGGCCTTTACCTACCGCTCCAATTTTGTCTTGCATAA
CAAGAGCCACAATGAGAAGAAACCCTTCGCATGCAGCGAATGTGGAAAAGGCTTTTATGAGAGTACAGCC
CTCATTCAACACTTCATTATCCATACTGGGGAGAGGCCCTTTAAGTGCCTTGAGTGTGGGAAGGCCTTCA
ACTGCAGGTCACACCTCAAGCAGCATGAGCGGATTCACACTGGTGAGAAGCCCTTTGTGTGCAGTCAATG
TGGAAAGGCCTTCACTCACTATTCCACCTATGTCCTGCATGAAAGAGCCCACACTGGAGAAAAGCCTTTT
GAGTGCAAAGAATGTGGGAAAGCCTTTAGCATTCGAAAAGACCTCATTCGACACTTCAACATCCACACTG
GAGAGAAGCCCTATGAGTGTTTACAGTGTGGAAAGGCTTTTACCCGCATGTCAGGGCTCACAAGGCACCA
GTGGATTCATACTGGAGAGAAGCCGTATGTATGCATCCAATGTGGGAAAGCCTTTTGTCGGACCACAAAC
CTGATTCGACACTTTAGCATCCACACTGGAGAGAAGCCCTATGAATGCGTGGAGTGCGGGAAGGCCTTCA
ACCGCAGGTCACCCCTCACAAGGCACCAGCGGATTCACACTGCAGAGAAGTCCCACGAACCCATCCAGAG
TGGGAACGTTTCTTGTGAGAGCACAGATCTCATTCAACACTCCATCATCCACACTGAGAGTAGCCCAGTG
AGTGCAGTGAATATGGAAACGCCTTCAATTGCCGCTCATTCCTCCTCACTCGACATCAACGGATTCATAG
TGGAAGAAACCCTACCATTGTTGCCAACTTTCTTGTACAAAGTGGTTGATATCGGTAAGCCTATCCCTAA
CCCTCTCCTCGGTCTCGATTCTACGTAGTAATGAACTAGTCCGTAACTTGAAAGTATTTCGATTTCTTGG
CTTTATATATCTTGTGGAAAGGACGAGCCGATATATTGGTTTAAGTGCGGACGCGTTAAGTCGACAATCA
ACCTCTGGATTACAAAATTTGTGAAAGATTGACTGGTATTCTTAACTATGTTGCTCCTTTTACGCTATGT
GGATACGCTGCTTTAATGCCTTTGTATCATGCTATTGCTTCCCGTATGGCTTTCATTTTCTCCTCCTTGT
ATAAATCCTGGTTGCTGTCTCTTTATGAGGAGTTGTGGCCCGTTGTCAGGCAACGTGGCGTGGTGTGCAC
TGTGTTTGCTGACGCAACCCCCACTGGTTGGGGCATTGCCACCACCTGTCAGCTCCTTTCCGGGACTTTC
GCTTTCCCCCTCCCTATTGCCACGGCGGAACTCATCGCCGCCTGCCTTGCCCGCTGCTGGACAGGGGCTC
GGCTGTTGGGCACTGACAATTCCGTGGTGTTGTCGGGGAAATCATCGTCCTTTCCTTGGCTGCTCGCCTG
TGTTGCCACCTGGATTCTGCGCGGGACGTCCTTCTGCTACGTCCCTTCGGCCCTCAATCCAGCGGACCTT
CCTTCCCGCGGCCTGCTGCCGGCTCTGCGGCCTCTTCCGCGTCTTCGCCTTCGCCCTCAGACGAGTCGGA
TCTCCCTTTGGGCCGCCTCCCCGCGTCGACTTTAAGACCAATGACTTACAAGGCAGCTGTAGATCTTAGC
CACTTTTTAAAAGAAAAGGGGGGACTGGAAGGGCTAATTCACTCCCAACGAAGACAAGATCTGCTTTTTG
CTTGTACTGGGTCTCTCTGGTTAGACCAGATCTGAGCCTGGGAGCTCTCTGGCTAACTAGGGAACCCACT
GCTTAAGCCTCAATAAAGCTTGCCTTGAGTGCTTCAAGTAGTGTGTGCCCGTCTGTTGTGTGACTCTGGT
AACTAGAGATCCCTCAGACCCTTTTAGTCAGTGTGGAAAATCTCTAGCAGTACGTATAGTAGTTCATGTC
ATCTTATTATTCAGTATTTATAACTTGCAAAGAAATGAATATCAGAGAGTGAGAGGAACTTGTTTATTGC
AGCTTATAATGGTTACAAATAAAGCAATAGCATCACAAATTTCACAAATAAAGCATTTTTTTCACTGCAT
TCTAGTTGTGGTTTGTCCAAACTCATCAATGTATCTTATCATGTCTGGCTCTAGCTATCCCGCCCCTAAC
TCCGCCCATCCCGCCCCTAACTCCGCCCAGTTCCGCCCATTCTCCGCCCCATGGCTGACTAATTTTTTTT
ATTTATGCAGAGGCCGAGGCCGCCTCGGCCTCTGAGCTATTCCAGAAGTAGTGAGGAGGCTTTTTTGGAG
GCCTAGGGACGTACCCAATTCGCCCTATAGTGAGTCGTATTACGCGCGCTCACTGGCCGTCGTTTTACAA
CGTCGTGACTGGGAAAACCCTGGCGTTACCCAACTTAATCGCCTTGCAGCACATCCCCCTTTCGCCAGCT
GGCGTAATAGCGAAGAGGCCCGCACCGATCGCCCTTCCCAACAGTTGCGCAGCCTGAATGGCGAATGGG
[124 nt withheld, positions 7490-7613]
C
[91 nt withheld, positions 7615-7705]
A
[49 nt withheld, positions 7707-7755]
CCTTTGACGTTGGAGTCCACGTTCTTT
[37 nt withheld, positions 7783-7819]
ACCCTATCTCGGTCTATTCTTTTGATTTATAAGGGATTTTGCCGATTTCGGCCTATTGGTTAAAAAATGA
GCTGATTTAACAAAAATTTAACGCGAATTTTAACAAAATATTAACGCTTACAATTTAGGTGGCACTTTTC
GGGGAAATGTGCGCGGAACCCCTATTTGTTTATTTTTCTAAATACATTCAAATATGTATCCGCTCATGAG
ACAATAACCCTGATAAATGCTTCAATAATATTGAAAAAGGAAGAGTATGAGTATTCAACATTTCCGTGTC
GCCCTTATTCCCTTTTTTGCGGCATTTTGCCTTCCTGTTTTTGCTCACCCAGAAACGCTGGTGAAAGTAA
AAGATGCTGAAGATCAGTTGGGTGCACGAGTGGGTTACATCGAACTGGATCTCAACAGCGGTAAGATCCT
TGAGAGTTTTCGCCCCGAAGAACGTTTTCCAATGATGAGCACTTTTAAAGTTCTGCTATGTGGCGCGGTA
TTATCCCGTATTGACGCCGGGCAAGAGCAACTCGGTCGCCGCATACACTATTCTCAGAATGACTTGGTTG
AGTACTCACCAGTCACAGAAAAGCATCTTACGGATGGCATGACAGTAAGAGAATTATGCAGTGCTGCCAT
AACCATGAGTGATAACACTGCGGCCAACTTACTTCTGACAACGATCGGAGGACCGAAGGAGCTAACCGCT
TTTTTGCACAACATGGGGGATCATGTAACTCGCCTTGATCGTTGGGAACCGGAGCTGAATGAAGCCATAC
CAAACGACGAGCGTGACACCACGATGCCTGTAGCAATGGCAACAACGTTGCGCAAACTATTAACTGGCGA
ACTACTTACTCTAGCTTCCCGGCAACAATTAATAGACTGGATGGAGGCGGATAAAGTTGCAGGACCACTT
CTGCGCTCGGCCCTTCCGGCTGGCTGGTTTATTGCTGATAAATCTGGAGCCGGTGAGCGTGGGTCTCGCG
GTATCATTGCAGCACTGGGGCCAGATGGTAAGCCCTCCCGTATCGTAGTTATCTACACGACGGGGAGTCA
GGCAACTATGGATGAACGAAATAGACAGATCGCTGAGATAGGTGCCTCACTGATTAAGCATTGGTAACTG
TCAGACCAAGTTTACTCATATATACTTTAGATTGATTTAAAACTTCATTTTTAATTTAAAAGGATCTAGG
TGAAGATCCTTTTTGATAATCTCATGACCAAAATCCCTTAACGTGAGTTTTCGTTCCACTGAGCGTCAGA
CCCCGTAGAAAAGATCAAAGGATCTTCTTGAGATCCTTTTTTTCTGCGCGTAATCTGCTGCTTGCAAACA
AAAAAACCACCGCTACCAGCGGTGGTTTGTTTGCCGGATCAAGAGCTACCAACTCTTTTTCCGAAGGTAA
CTGGCTTCAGCAGAGCGCAGATACCAAATACTGTTCTTCTAGTGTAGCCGTAGTTAGGCCACCACTTCAA
GAACTCTGTAGCACCGCCTACATACCTCGCTCTGCTAATCCTGTTACCAGTGGCTGCTGCCAGTGGCGAT
AAGTCGTGTCTTACCGGGTTGGACTCAAGACGATAGTTACCGGATAAGGCGCAGCGGTCGGGCTGAACGG
GGGGTTCGTGCACACAGCCCAGCTTGGAGCGAACGACCTACACCGAACTGAGATACCTACAGCGTGAGCT
ATGAGAAAGCGCCACGCTTCCCGAAGGGAGAAAGGCGGACAGGTATCCGGTAAGCGGCAGGGTCGGAACA
GGAGAGCGCACGAGGGAGCTTCCAGGGGGAAACGCCTGGTATCTTTATAGTCCTGTCGGGTTTCGCCACC
TCTGACTTGAGCGTCGATTTTTGTGATGCTCGTCAGGGGGGCGGAGCCTATGGAAAAACGCCAGCAACGC
GGCCTTTTTACGGTTCCTGGCCTTTTGCTGGCCTTTTGCTCACATGTTCTTTCCTGCGTTATCCCCTGAT
TCTGTGGATAACCGTATTACCGCCTTTGAGTGAGCTGATACCGCTCGCCGCAGCCGAACGACCGAGCGCA
GCGAGTCAGTGAGCGAGGAAGCGGAAGAGCGCCCAATACGCAAACCGCCTCTCCCCGCGCGTTGGCCGAT
TCATTAATGCAGCTGGCACGACAGGTTTCCCGACTGGAAAGCGGGCAGTGAGCGCAACGCAATTAATGTG
AGTTAGCTCACTCATTAGGCACCCCAGGCTTTACACTTTATGCTTCCGGCTCGTATGTTGTGTGGAATTG
TGAGCGGATAACAATTTCACACAGGAAACAGCTATGACCATGATTACGCCAAGCGCGCAATTAACCCTCA
CTAAAGGGAACAAAAGCTGGAGCTGCAAGC
Features (pLannotate 1.2.2; 35 found; start..end, strand, type, name):
      5..231     +  promoter       RSV promoter: Rous sarcoma virus enhancer/promoter
    232..412     +  LTR            5' LTR (truncated): truncated 5' long terminal repeat (LTR) from HIV-1
    459..584     +  misc_feature   HIV-1 Ψ: packaging signal of human immunodeficiency virus type 1
    568..931     +  CDS            HIV-1 gag (fragment): gag protein from human immunodeficiency virus 1; gag
   1077..1310    +  misc_feature   RRE: The Rev response element (RRE) of HIV-1 allows for Rev-dependent mRNA export from the nucleus to the cytoplasm.
   1687..1713    +  CDS            Rev (fragment): human immunodeficiency virus 1 (HIV-1) Rev protein; rev; enhances nuclear export of unspliced and incompletely spliced viral mRNAs
   1720..1743    +  promoter       SV40 promoter (fragment): SV40 early promoter
   1744..1815    +  promoter       SV40 promoter (fragment): SV40 enhancer and early promoter
   1839..1974    +  rep_origin     SV40 ori: SV40 origin of replication
   2020..2616    +  CDS            PuroR (fragment): puromycin N-acetyltransferase; pac from Streptomyces; confers resistance to puromycin
   2665..2782    +  misc_feature   cPPT/CTS: central polypurine tract and central termination sequence of HIV-1
   2847..2913    +  CDS            small t antigen (fragment): SV40 (simian virus 40) small t antigen
   2920..4098    +  promoter       EF-1α promoter: strong constitutive promoter for human elongation factor EF-1α
   4119..4136    +  protein_bind   attB1 (fragment): mutant version of attB; core recombination site for the Gateway® BP reaction BP Clonase™
   4145..4777    +  CDS            ZNF460 (fragment): ZN460_HUMAN - Also known as ZNF272. Experimental evidence at protein level: Swiss-Prot protein existence level 1. May be involved in transcriptional regulation. From Homo sapiens (Human).
   5726..5830    +  CDS            ZNF460 (fragment): ZN460_HUMAN - Also known as ZNF272. Experimental evidence at protein level: Swiss-Prot protein existence level 1. May be involved in transcriptional regulation. From Homo sapiens (Human).
   5838..5855    -  protein_bind   attB2 (fragment): mutant version of attB; core recombination site for the Gateway® BP reaction BP Clonase™
   5864..5905    +  CDS            V5 tag: epitope tag from simian virus 5
   5921..5974    +  promoter       U6 promoter (fragment): RNA polymerase III promoter for human U6 snRNA
   6016..6604    +  misc_feature   WPRE: woodchuck hepatitis virus posttranscriptional regulatory element
   6655..6674    +  misc_feature   cPPT/CTS (fragment): central polypurine tract and central termination sequence of HIV-1
   6676..6909    +  LTR            3' LTR (ΔU3): self-inactivating 3' long terminal repeat (LTR) from HIV-1
   6987..7108    +  polyA_signal   SV40 poly(A) signal: SV40 polyadenylation signal
   7148..7283    +  rep_origin     SV40 ori: SV40 origin of replication
   7304..7322    -  promoter       T7 promoter: promoter for bacteriophage T7 RNA polymerase
   7330..7485    +  CDS            lacZα (fragment): LacZα fragment of β-galactosidase; lacZ fragment
   7490..7918    +  rep_origin     f1 ori (sequence partly withheld): f1 bacteriophage origin of replication; arrow indicates direction of (+) strand synthesis
   7971..8075    +  promoter       AmpR promoter: bla
   8076..8936    +  CDS            AmpR: β-lactamase; bla; confers resistance to ampicillin, carbenicillin, and related antibiotics
   9107..9695    +  rep_origin     ori: high-copy-number ColE1/pMB1/pBR322/pUC origin of replication
   9878..9970    +  CDS            lacI (fragment): lac repressor; lacI; The lac repressor binds to the lac operator to inhibit transcription in E. coli. This inhibition can be relieved by adding lactose or isopropyl-β-D-thiogalactopyranoside (IPTG).
   9983..10004   +  protein_bind   CAP binding site: CAP binding activates transcription in the presence of cAMP. E. coli catabolite activator protein
  10019..10049   +  promoter       lac promoter: promoter for the E. coli lac operon
  10057..10073   +  protein_bind   lac operator: The lac repressor binds to the lac operator to inhibit transcription in E. coli. This inhibition can be relieved by adding lactose or isopropyl-β-D-thiogalactopyranoside (IPTG). lac repressor encoded by lacI
  10118..10136   +  promoter       T3 promoter: promoter for bacteriophage T3 RNA polymerase
