[The description below was written by a language model from this plasmid's Addgene catalogue record and pLannotate feature annotations shown in this document.]
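Description:
TFORF3452 is a third-generation-style, self-inactivating HIV-1 lentiviral expression vector built on the pLX_TRC317 backbone from the Broad Institute Genetic Perturbation Platform, carrying the human zinc-finger transcription factor ZNF460 (also known as ZNF272 or HZF8). It is propagated in E. coli through a high-copy ColE1/pUC origin with ampicillin selection (AmpR under its own promoter). An f1 origin and remnants of a lac/T7/T3 cloning region are also present in the bacterial portion. The depositor warns that recombination can occur, as is common for LTR-containing plasmids.

The viral segment begins with an RSV promoter fused to a truncated 5' LTR, which drives genomic RNA production in packaging cells. It is followed by the Ψ packaging signal, a gag fragment, the RRE for Rev-dependent export and a cPPT/CTS, and it ends with a WPRE and a ΔU3 3' LTR. Within it, an SV40 early promoter expresses puromycin N-acetyltransferase for selecting transduced mammalian cells. A separate EF-1α promoter drives the ZNF460 ORF, which was inserted by Gateway recombination between attB1 and attB2 sites and is fused at its C terminus to a V5 epitope tag for detection. The annotation tool matched only the two ends of the ZNF460 coding region, but their spacing fits a continuous ORF of about the stated insert size.

According to the catalogue, each vector in this collection also carries a unique 24-bp barcode, which the feature table does not annotate. The barcode allows the overexpressed factor to be identified in pooled screens, such as transcription factor overexpression screens for directed differentiation.
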