Addgene plasmid #144928: TFORF3452
Purpose: Lentiviral vector for overexpressing transcription factor ORFs with unique 24-bp barcodes. Barcodes facilitate identification of transcription factors in pooled screens.
Depositing lab: Feng Zhang. Depositing organization: Broad Institute. Publication: A transcription factor atlas of directed differentiation. Joung J, Ma S, Tay T, Geiger-Schuller KR, Kirchgatterer PC, Verdine VK, Guo B, Arias-Garcia MA, Allen WE, Singh A, Kuksenko O, Abudayyeh OO, Gootenberg JS, Fu Z, Macrae RK, Buenrostro JD, Regev A, Zhang F. Cell. 2023 Jan 5;186(1):209-229.e26. doi: 10.1016/j.cell.2022.11.026. PubMed 36608654.
Backbone
  Vector backbone: pLX_TRC317
  Backbone manufacturer: Broad Institute Genetic Perturbation Platform
  Backbone size w/o insert (bp): 8264
  Vector type: Mammalian Expression, Lentiviral
  Selectable markers: Puromycin
Growth in bacteria
  Bacterial resistance: Ampicillin, 100 μg/mL
  Growth temperature: 37°C
  Growth strain: NEB Stable
  Copy number: High Copy
Gene/Insert
  Gene/Insert name: ZNF460
  Species: H. sapiens (human)
  Insert size (bp): 1895
  Entrez Gene: ZNF460 (a.k.a. HZF8, ZNF272)
  Promoter: EF1a
  Tag / fusion protein: V5 (C terminal on insert)
  Cloning method: Gateway Cloning
  Sequencing primers: 5′ GGGTGGAGACTGAAGTTAGGCCAG; 3′ CACATAGCGTAAAAGGAGCAACATAG
Resource information
  A portion of this plasmid was derived from a plasmid made by: Broad Institute Genetic Perturbation Platform
Terms and licenses: Academic/Nonprofit Terms; Industry Terms: Not Available to Industry
Depositor comments: NM_006635.3 Please test multiple small colonies in case of plasmid recombination. To make this collection available in a timely manner, a portion of this collection was not fully sequenced by Addgene. If an Addgene verified full plasmid sequence is not available, please contact us prior to placing an order to request the full sequence.
How to cite: TFORF3452 was a gift from Feng Zhang (Addgene plasmid # 144928 ; http://n2t.net/addgene:144928 ; RRID:Addgene_144928)
