>Addgene plasmid #144928 | TFORF3452 | depositor partial sequence | sequence record 286899 | Insert
ATCGATTGATCAACAAGTTTGTACAAAAAAGTTGGCACCATGGCGGCGGCGTGGATGGCTCCGGCGCAGG
AGTCTGTGACCTTCGAGGATGTGGCTGTGACATTTACCCAGGAGGAGTGGGGGCAGTTGGACGTGACCCA
GAGGGCCTTGTACGTGGAGGTGATGCTGGAGACCTGTGGGCTTCTGGTCGCACTGGGTGACAGCACAAAA
CCTGAGACCGTAGAGCCTATCCCTTCTCATCTGGCCTTGCCTGAGGAAGTCTCACTCCAGGAACAGCTGG
CACAGGGAGTCCCAAGATACTCCTATTTGGGGCAGGCCATGGATCAAGATGGGCCATCTGAAATGCAGGA
ATACTTTTTGAGACCAGGGACAGACCCACAGAGTGAGAAACTCCATGGGAAAATGAGCCTTGAACACGAA
GGTTTGGCGACAGCTGATGGTATTTGTTCAATGATGATACAGAACCAAGTCTCACCAGAAGATGCTCTCT
ATGGATTTGACTCATATGGACCAGTTACAGATTCCTTGATTCATGAAGGGGAAAATTCCTATAAATTCGA
GGAAATGTTTAATGAGAATTGCTTCCTTGTTCAGCATGAGCAGATTCTCCCTCGTGTGAAGCCCTATGAT
TGCCCAGAATGTGGGAAAGCCTTCGGCAAGAGCAAACACCTCCTTCAGCATCACATCATCCATACTGGGG
AGAAGCCCTATAAATGCCTGGAGTGTGGGAAAGACTTCAACCGCAGGTCACACCTCACACGGCACCAGCG
GACTCACAATGGAGATAAGCCCTTTGTGTGCAGTGAATGTGGAAGGACCTTCAATCGCGGGTCGCACCTT
ACACGGCACCAGCGGGTTCACAGTGGAGAGAAGCCTTTTGTGTGCAATGAATGTGGAAAGGCCTTTACCT
ACCGCTCCAATTTTGTCTTGCATAACAAGAGCCACAATGAGAAGAAACCCTTCGCATGCAGCGAATGTGG
AAAAGGCTTTTATGAGAGTACAGCCCTCATTCAACACTTCATTATCCATACTGGGGAGAGGCCCTTTAAG
TGCCTTGAGTGTGGGAAGGCCTTCAACTGCAGGTCACACCTCAAGCAGCATGAGCGGATTCACACTGGTG
AGAAGCCCTTTGTGTGCAGTCAATGTGGAAAGGCCTTCACTCACTATTCCACCTATGTCCTGCATGAAAG
AGCCCACACTGGAGAAAAGCCTTTTGAGTGCAAAGAATGTGGGAAAGCCTTTAGCATTCGAAAAGACCTC
ATTCGACACTTCAACATCCACACTGGAGAGAAGCCCTATGAGTGTTTACAGTGTGGAAAGGCTTTTACCC
GCATGTCAGGGCTCACAAGGCACCAGTGGATTCATACTGGAGAGAAGCCGTATGTATGCATCCAATGTGG
GAAAGCCTTTTGTCGGACCACAAACCTGATTCGACACTTTAGCATCCACACTGGAGAGAAGCCCTATGAA
TGCGTGGAGTGCGGGAAGGCCTTCAACCGCAGGTCACCCCTCACAAGGCACCAGCGGATTCACACTGCAG
AGAAGTCCCACGAACCCATCCAGAGTGGGAACGTTTCTTGTGAGAGCACAGATCTCATTCAACACTCCAT
CATCCACACTGAGAGTAGCCCAGTGAGTGCAGTGAATATGGAAACGCCTTCAATTGCCGCTCATTCCTCC
TCACTCGACATCAACGGATTCATAGTGGAAGAAACCCTACCATTGTTGCCAACTTTCTTGTACAAAGTGG
TTGATATCGGTAAGCCTATCCCTAACCCTCTCCTCGGTCTCGATTCTACGTAGTAATGAACTAGTCCGTA
ACTTGAAAGTATTTCGATTTCTTGGCTTTATATATCTTGTGGAAAGGACGAGCCGATATATTGGTTTAAG
TGCGG
