>Addgene plasmid #144928 | TFORF3452 | depositor partial sequence | sequence record 286900 | Barcode
GCCGATATATTGGTTTAAGTGCGG
